Addgene plasmid #144562: TFORF3086
Purpose: Lentiviral vector for overexpressing transcription factor ORFs with unique 24-bp barcodes. Barcodes facilitate identification of transcription factors in pooled screens.
Depositing lab: Feng Zhang. Depositing organization: Broad Institute. Publication: A transcription factor atlas of directed differentiation. Joung J, Ma S, Tay T, Geiger-Schuller KR, Kirchgatterer PC, Verdine VK, Guo B, Arias-Garcia MA, Allen WE, Singh A, Kuksenko O, Abudayyeh OO, Gootenberg JS, Fu Z, Macrae RK, Buenrostro JD, Regev A, Zhang F. Cell. 2023 Jan 5;186(1):209-229.e26. doi: 10.1016/j.cell.2022.11.026. PubMed 36608654.
Backbone
  Vector backbone: pLX_TRC317
  Backbone manufacturer: Broad Institute Genetic Perturbation Platform
  Backbone size w/o insert (bp): 8264
  Vector type: Mammalian Expression, Lentiviral
  Selectable markers: Puromycin
Growth in bacteria
  Bacterial resistance: Ampicillin, 100 μg/mL
  Growth temperature: 37°C
  Growth strain: NEB Stable
  Copy number: High Copy
Gene/Insert
  Gene/Insert name: STAT1
  Species: H. sapiens (human)
  Insert size (bp): 2342
  Entrez Gene: STAT1 (a.k.a. CANDF7, IMD31A, IMD31B, IMD31C, ISGF-3, STAT91)
  Promoter: EF1a
  Tag / fusion protein: V5 (C terminal on insert)
  Cloning method: Gateway Cloning
  Sequencing primers: 5′ GGGTGGAGACTGAAGTTAGGCCAG; 3′ CACATAGCGTAAAAGGAGCAACATAG
Resource information
  A portion of this plasmid was derived from a plasmid made by: Broad Institute Genetic Perturbation Platform
Terms and licenses: Academic/Nonprofit Terms; Industry Terms: Not Available to Industry
Depositor comments: NM_139266.2 Please test multiple small colonies in case of plasmid recombination. To make this collection available in a timely manner, a portion of this collection was not fully sequenced by Addgene. If an Addgene verified full plasmid sequence is not available, please contact us prior to placing an order to request the full sequence.
How to cite: TFORF3086 was a gift from Feng Zhang (Addgene plasmid # 144562 ; http://n2t.net/addgene:144562 ; RRID:Addgene_144562)
