[The description below was written by a language model from this plasmid's Addgene catalogue record and pLannotate feature annotations shown in this document.]
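Description:
TFORF3086 is a lentiviral mammalian expression plasmid built on the pLX_TRC317 backbone from the Broad Institute Genetic Perturbation Platform. It carries the human STAT1 open reading frame as one member of a barcoded transcription factor ORF collection. It is propagated in E. coli through a high-copy ColE1/pUC-type origin with ampicillin resistance (AmpR), and an f1 origin is also present. The depositor notes that the plasmid can recombine, a known tendency of LTR-containing vectors. The annotated full sequence is 10,606 nt, which matches the stated backbone and insert sizes.

The viral portion has a third-generation, self-inactivating layout. An RSV promoter drives a truncated HIV-1 5' LTR, followed by the Ψ packaging signal with a gag fragment, the RRE for Rev-dependent export of the genomic RNA, a cPPT/CTS, WPRE to enhance transcript expression, and a ΔU3 3' LTR with a downstream SV40 poly(A) signal. Two expression units lie between the LTRs. The first is an SV40 early promoter/origin region upstream of the puromycin N-acetyltransferase gene, which allows selection of transduced cells. The second is the EF-1α promoter driving STAT1, which was inserted by Gateway recombination (an attB1 remnant precedes the ORF) and is fused at its C terminus to a V5 epitope tag for detection. STAT1 is a signal transducer and transcription activator that mediates interferon and cytokine responses.

According to the record, each construct in the collection carries a unique 24-bp barcode so that the transcription factor can be identified in pooled overexpression screens. The barcode is not annotated in the feature table, so its position cannot be stated from the record.
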