Features (pLannotate 1.2.2; 33 found; start..end, strand, type, name):
      5..231     +  promoter       RSV promoter: Rous sarcoma virus enhancer/promoter
    232..412     +  LTR            5' LTR (truncated): truncated 5' long terminal repeat (LTR) from HIV-1
    459..584     +  misc_feature   HIV-1 Ψ: packaging signal of human immunodeficiency virus type 1
    568..931     +  CDS            HIV-1 gag (fragment): gag protein from human immunodeficiency virus 1; gag
   1077..1310    +  misc_feature   RRE: The Rev response element (RRE) of HIV-1 allows for Rev-dependent mRNA export from the nucleus to the cytoplasm.
   1687..1713    +  CDS            Rev (fragment): human immunodeficiency virus 1 (HIV-1) Rev protein; rev; enhances nuclear export of unspliced and incompletely spliced viral mRNAs
   1720..1743    +  promoter       SV40 promoter (fragment): SV40 early promoter
   1744..1815    +  promoter       SV40 promoter (fragment): SV40 enhancer and early promoter
   1839..1974    +  rep_origin     SV40 ori: SV40 origin of replication
   2020..2616    +  CDS            PuroR (fragment): puromycin N-acetyltransferase; pac from Streptomyces; confers resistance to puromycin
   2665..2782    +  misc_feature   cPPT/CTS: central polypurine tract and central termination sequence of HIV-1
   2847..2913    +  CDS            small t antigen (fragment): SV40 (simian virus 40) small t antigen
   2920..4098    +  promoter       EF-1α promoter: strong constitutive promoter for human elongation factor EF-1α
   4119..4136    +  protein_bind   attB1 (fragment): mutant version of attB; core recombination site for the Gateway® BP reaction BP Clonase™
   4142..6292    +  CDS            STAT1: STAT1_HUMAN - Experimental evidence at protein level: Swiss-Prot protein existence level 1. Signal transducer and transcription activator that mediates cellular responses to interferons (IFNs), cytokine KITLG/SCF and other cytokines and other growth factors. Following type I IFN (IFN-alpha and IFN-beta) binding to cell surface receptors, signaling via protein kinases leads to activation of Jak kinases (TYK2 and JAK1) and to tyrosine phosphorylation of STAT1 and STAT2. The phosphorylated STATs dimerize and associate with ISGF3G/IRF-9 to form a complex termed ISGF3 transcription factor, that ent
   6311..6352    +  CDS            V5 tag: epitope tag from simian virus 5
   6368..6421    +  promoter       U6 promoter (fragment): RNA polymerase III promoter for human U6 snRNA
   6463..7051    +  misc_feature   WPRE: woodchuck hepatitis virus posttranscriptional regulatory element
   7102..7121    +  misc_feature   cPPT/CTS (fragment): central polypurine tract and central termination sequence of HIV-1
   7123..7356    +  LTR            3' LTR (ΔU3): self-inactivating 3' long terminal repeat (LTR) from HIV-1
   7434..7555    +  polyA_signal   SV40 poly(A) signal: SV40 polyadenylation signal
   7595..7730    +  rep_origin     SV40 ori: SV40 origin of replication
   7751..7769    -  promoter       T7 promoter: promoter for bacteriophage T7 RNA polymerase
   7777..7932    +  CDS            lacZα (fragment): LacZα fragment of β-galactosidase; lacZ fragment
   7937..8365    +  rep_origin     f1 ori (sequence partly withheld): f1 bacteriophage origin of replication; arrow indicates direction of (+) strand synthesis
   8418..8522    +  promoter       AmpR promoter: bla
   8523..9383    +  CDS            AmpR: β-lactamase; bla; confers resistance to ampicillin, carbenicillin, and related antibiotics
   9554..10142   +  rep_origin     ori: high-copy-number ColE1/pMB1/pBR322/pUC origin of replication
  10325..10417   +  CDS            lacI (fragment): lac repressor; lacI; The lac repressor binds to the lac operator to inhibit transcription in E. coli. This inhibition can be relieved by adding lactose or isopropyl-β-D-thiogalactopyranoside (IPTG).
  10430..10451   +  protein_bind   CAP binding site: CAP binding activates transcription in the presence of cAMP. E. coli catabolite activator protein
  10466..10496   +  promoter       lac promoter: promoter for the E. coli lac operon
  10504..10520   +  protein_bind   lac operator: The lac repressor binds to the lac operator to inhibit transcription in E. coli. This inhibition can be relieved by adding lactose or isopropyl-β-D-thiogalactopyranoside (IPTG). lac repressor encoded by lacI
  10565..10583   +  promoter       T3 promoter: promoter for bacteriophage T3 RNA polymerase
>Addgene plasmid #144562 | TFORF3086 | addgene full sequence | sequence record 404262 | Addgene NGS Result
TTAATGTAGTCTTATGCAATACTCTTGTAGTCTTGCAACATGGTAACGATGAGTTAGCAACATGCCTTAC
AAGGAGAGAAAAAGCACCGTGCATGCCGATTGGTGGAAGTAAGGTGGTACGATCGTGCCTTATTAGGAAG
GCAACAGACGGGTCTGACATGGATTGGACGAACCACTGAATTGCCGCATTGCAGAGATATTGTATTTAAG
TGCCTAGCTCGATACATAAACGGGTCTCTCTGGTTAGACCAGATCTGAGCCTGGGAGCTCTCTGGCTAAC
TAGGGAACCCACTGCTTAAGCCTCAATAAAGCTTGCCTTGAGTGCTTCAAGTAGTGTGTGCCCGTCTGTT
GTGTGACTCTGGTAACTAGAGATCCCTCAGACCCTTTTAGTCAGTGTGGAAAATCTCTAGCAGTGGCGCC
CGAACAGGGACTTGAAAGCGAAAGGGAAACCAGAGGAGCTCTCTCGACGCAGGACTCGGCTTGCTGAAGC
GCGCACGGCAAGAGGCGAGGGGCGGCGACTGGTGAGTACGCCAAAAATTTTGACTAGCGGAGGCTAGAAG
GAGAGAGATGGGTGCGAGAGCGTCAGTATTAAGCGGGGGAGAATTAGATCGCGATGGGAAAAAATTCGGT
TAAGGCCAGGGGGAAAGAAAAAATATAAATTAAAACATATAGTATGGGCAAGCAGGGAGCTAGAACGATT
CGCAGTTAATCCTGGCCTGTTAGAAACATCAGAAGGCTGTAGACAAATACTGGGACAGCTACAACCATCC
CTTCAGACAGGATCAGAAGAACTTAGATCATTATATAATACAGTAGCAACCCTCTATTGTGTGCATCAAA
GGATAGAGATAAAAGACACCAAGGAAGCTTTAGACAAGATAGAGGAAGAGCAAAACAAAAGTAAGACCAC
CGCACAGCAAGCGGCCGCTGATCTTCAGACCTGGAGGAGGAGATATGAGGGACAATTGGAGAAGTGAATT
ATATAAATATAAAGTAGTAAAAATTGAACCATTAGGAGTAGCACCCACCAAGGCAAAGAGAAGAGTGGTG
CAGAGAGAAAAAAGAGCAGTGGGAATAGGAGCTTTGTTCCTTGGGTTCTTGGGAGCAGCAGGAAGCACTA
TGGGCGCAGCGTCAATGACGCTGACGGTACAGGCCAGACAATTATTGTCTGGTATAGTGCAGCAGCAGAA
CAATTTGCTGAGGGCTATTGAGGCGCAACAGCATCTGTTGCAACTCACAGTCTGGGGCATCAAGCAGCTC
CAGGCAAGAATCCTGGCTGTGGAAAGATACCTAAAGGATCAACAGCTCCTGGGGATTTGGGGTTGCTCTG
GAAAACTCATTTGCACCACTGCTGTGCCTTGGAATGCTAGTTGGAGTAATAAATCTCTGGAACAGATTTG
GAATCACACGACCTGGATGGAGTGGGACAGAGAAATTAACAATTACACAAGCTTAATACACTCCTTAATT
GAAGAATCGCAAAACCAGCAAGAAAAGAATGAACAAGAATTATTGGAATTAGATAAATGGGCAAGTTTGT
GGAATTGGTTTAACATAACAAATTGGCTGTGGTATATAAAATTATTCATAATGATAGTAGGAGGCTTGGT
AGGTTTAAGAATAGTTTTTGCTGTACTTTCTATAGTGAATAGAGTTAGGCAGGGATATTCACCATTATCG
TTTCAGACCCACCTCCCAACCCCGAGGGGACCCATGCATTGCATCTCAATTAGTCAGCAACCAGGTGTGG
AAAGTCCCCAGGCTCCCCAGCAGGCAGAAGTATGCAAAGCATGCGTCTCAATTAGTCAGCAACCATAGTC
CCGCCCCTAACTCCGCCCATCCCGCCCCTAACTCCGCCCAGTTCCGCCCATTCTCCGCCCCATGGCTGAC
TAATTTTTTTTATTTATGCAGAGGCCGAGGCCGCCTCGGCCTCTGAGCTATTCCAGAAGTAGTGAGGAGG
CTTTTTTGGAGGCCTAGGCTTTTGCAAAAAGCTTTCTAGAGGTACCACCGGAGCTTACCATGACCGAGTA
CAAGCCCACGGTGCGCCTCGCCACCCGCGACGACGTCCCCAGGGCCGTACGCACCCTCGCCGCCGCGTTC
GCCGACTACCCCGCCACGCGCCACACCGTCGATCCGGACCGCCACATCGAGCGGGTCACCGAGCTGCAAG
AACTCTTCCTCACGCGCGTCGGGCTCGACATCGGCAAGGTGTGGGTCGCGGACGACGGCGCCGCCGTGGC
GGTCTGGACCACGCCGGAGAGCGTCGAAGCGGGGGCGGTGTTCGCCGAGATCGGCCCGCGCATGGCCGAG
TTGAGCGGTTCCCGGCTGGCCGCGCAGCAACAGATGGAAGGCCTCCTGGCGCCGCACCGGCCCAAGGAGC
CCGCGTGGTTCCTGGCCACCGTCGGCGTCTCGCCCGACCACCAGGGCAAGGGTCTGGGCAGCGCCGTCGT
GCTCCCCGGAGTGGAGGCGGCCGAGCGCGCCGGGGTGCCCGCCTTCCTGGAGACCTCCGCGCCCCGCAAC
CTCCCCTTCTACGAGCGGCTCGGCTTCACCGTCACCGCCGACGTCGAGGTGCCCGAAGGACCGCGCACCT
GGTGCATGACCCGCAAGCCCGGTGCCAGTTAACGAATTCTAGATCTTGAGACAAATGGCAGTATTCATCC
ACAATTTTAAAAGAAAAGGGGGGATTGGGGGGTACAGTGCAGGGGAAAGAATAGTAGACATAATAGCAAC
AGACATACAAACTAAAGAATTACAAAAACAAATTACAAAAATTCAAAATTTTCGGGTTTATTACAGGGAC
AGCAGAGATCCACTTTGGCGCCGGCTCGAGGCCTGCAGGTGCAAAGATGGATAAAGTTTTAAACAGAGAG
GAATCTTTGCAGCTAATGGACCTTCTAGGTCTTGAAAGGAGTGGGAATTGGCTCCGGTGCCCGTCAGTGG
GCAGAGCGCACATCGCCCACAGTCCCCGAGAAGTTGGGGGGAGGGGTCGGCAATTGAACCGGTGCCTAGA
GAAGGTGGCGCGGGGTAAACTGGGAAAGTGATGTCGTGTACTGGCTCCGCCTTTTTCCCGAGGGTGGGGG
AGAACCGTATATAAGTGCAGTAGTCGCCGTGAACGTTCTTTTTCGCAACGGGTTTGCCGCCAGAACACAG
GTAAGTGCCGTGTGTGGTTCCCGCGGGCCTGGCCTCTTTACGGGTTATGGCCCTTGCGTGCCTTGAATTA
CTTCCACCTGGCTGCAGTACGTGATTCTTGATCCCGAGCTTCGGGTTGGAAGTGGGTGGGAGAGTTCGAG
GCCTTGCGCTTAAGGAGCCCCTTCGCCTCGTGCTTGAGTTGAGGCCTGGCCTGGGCGCTGGGGCCGCCGC
GTGCGAATCTGGTGGCACCTTCGCGCCTGTCTCGCTGCTTTCGATAAGTCTCTAGCCATTTAAAATTTTT
GATGACCTGCTGCGACGCTTTTTTTCTGGCAAGATAGTCTTGTAAATGCGGGCCAAGATCTGCACACTGG
TATTTCGGTTTTTGGGGCCGCGGGCGGCGACGGGGCCCGTGCGTCCCAGCGCACATGTTCGGCGAGGCGG
GGCCTGCGAGCGCGGCCACCGAGAATCGGACGGGGGTAGTCTCAAGCTGGCCGGCCTGCTCTGGTGCCTG
GCCTCGCGCCGCCGTGTATCGCCCCGCCCTGGGCGGCAAGGCTGGCCCGGTCGGCACCAGTTGCGTGAGC
GGAAAGATGGCCGCTTCCCGGCCCTGCTGCAGGGAGCTCAAAATGGAGGACGCGGCGCTCGGGAGAGCGG
GCGGGTGAGTCACCCACACAAAGGAAAAGGGCCTTTCCGTCCTCAGCCGTCGCTTCATGTGACTCCACGG
AGTACCGGGCGCCGTCCAGGCACCTCGATTAGTTCTCGAGCTTTTGGAGTACGTCGTCTTTAGGTTGGGG
GGAGGGGTTTTATGCGATGGAGTTTCCCCACACTGAGTGGGTGGAGACTGAAGTTAGGCCAGCTTGGCAC
TTGATGTAATTCTCCTTGGAATTTGCCCTTTTTGAGTTTGGATCTTGGTTCATTCTCAAGCCTCAGACAG
TGGTTCAAAGTTTTTTTCTTCCATTTCAGGTGTCGTGAGGCTAGCATCGATTGATCAACAAGTTTGTACA
AAAAAGTTGGCATGTCTCAGTGGTACGAACTTCAGCAGCTTGACTCAAAATTCCTGGAGCAGGTTCACCA
GCTTTATGATGACAGTTTTCCCATGGAAATCAGACAGTACCTGGCACAGTGGTTAGAAAAGCAAGACTGG
GAGCACGCTGCCAATGATGTTTCATTTGCCACCATCCGTTTTCATGACCTCCTGTCACAGCTGGATGATC
AATATAGTCGCTTTTCTTTGGAGAATAACTTCTTGCTACAGCATAACATAAGGAAAAGCAAGCGTAATCT
TCAGGATAATTTTCAGGAAGACCCAATCCAGATGTCTATGATCATTTACAGCTGTCTGAAGGAAGAAAGG
AAAATTCTGGAAAACGCCCAGAGATTTAATCAGGCTCAGTCGGGGAATATTCAGAGCACAGTGATGTTAG
ACAAACAGAAAGAGCTTGACAGTAAAGTCAGAAATGTGAAGGACAAGGTTATGTGTATAGAGCATGAAAT
CAAGAGCCTGGAAGATTTACAAGATGAATATGACTTCAAATGCAAAACCTTGCAGAACAGAGAACACGAG
ACCAATGGTGTGGCAAAGAGTGATCAGAAACAAGAACAGCTGTTACTCAAGAAGATGTATTTAATGCTTG
ACAATAAGAGAAAGGAAGTAGTTCACAAAATAATAGAGTTGCTGAATGTCACTGAACTTACCCAGAATGC
CCTGATTAATGATGAACTAGTGGAGTGGAAGCGGAGACAGCAGAGCGCCTGTATTGGGGGGCCGCCCAAT
GCTTGCTTGGATCAGCTGCAGAACTGGTTCACTATAGTTGCGGAGAGTCTGCAGCAAGTTCGGCAGCAGC
TTAAAAAGTTGGAGGAATTGGAACAGAAATACACCTACGAACATGACCCTATCACAAAAAACAAACAAGT
GTTATGGGACCGCACCTTCAGTCTTTTCCAGCAGCTCATTCAGAGCTCGTTTGTGGTGGAAAGACAGCCC
TGCATGCCAACGCACCCTCAGAGGCCGCTGGTCTTGAAGACAGGGGTCCAGTTCACTGTGAAGTTGAGAC
TGTTGGTGAAATTGCAAGAGCTGAATTATAATTTGAAAGTCAAAGTCTTATTTGATAAAGATGTGAATGA
GAGAAATACAGTAAAAGGATTTAGGAAGTTCAACATTTTGGGCACGCACACAAAAGTGATGAACATGGAG
GAGTCCACCAATGGCAGTCTGGCGGCTGAATTTCGGCACCTGCAATTGAAAGAACAGAAAAATGCTGGCA
CCAGAACGAATGAGGGTCCTCTCATCGTTACTGAAGAGCTTCACTCCCTTAGTTTTGAAACCCAATTGTG
CCAGCCTGGTTTGGTAATTGACCTCGAGACGACCTCTCTGCCCGTTGTGGTGATCTCCAACGTCAGCCAG
CTCCCGAGCGGTTGGGCCTCCATCCTTTGGTACAACATGCTGGTGGCGGAACCCAGGAATCTGTCCTTCT
TCCTGACTCCACCATGTGCACGATGGGCTCAGCTTTCAGAAGTGCTGAGTTGGCAGTTTTCTTCTGTCAC
CAAAAGAGGTCTCAATGTGGACCAGCTGAACATGTTGGGAGAGAAGCTTCTTGGTCCTAACGCCAGCCCC
GATGGTCTCATTCCGTGGACGAGGTTTTGTAAGGAAAATATAAATGATAAAAATTTTCCCTTCTGGCTTT
GGATTGAAAGCATCCTAGAACTCATTAAAAAACACCTGCTCCCTCTCTGGAATGATGGGTGCATCATGGG
CTTCATCAGCAAGGAGCGAGAGCGTGCCCTGTTGAAGGACCAGCAGCCGGGGACCTTCCTGCTGCGGTTC
AGTGAGAGCTCCCGGGAAGGGGCCATCACATTCACATGGGTGGAGCGGTCCCAGAACGGAGGCGAACCTG
ACTTCCATGCGGTTGAACCCTACACGAAGAAAGAACTTTCTGCTGTTACTTTCCCTGACATCATTCGCAA
TTACAAAGTCATGGCTGCTGAGAATATTCCTGAGAATCCCCTGAAGTATCTGTATCCAAATATTGACAAA
GACCATGCCTTTGGAAAGTATTACTCCAGGCCAAAGGAAGCACCAGAGCCAATGGAACTTGATGGCCCTA
AAGGAACTGGATATATCAAGACTGAGTTGATTTCTGTGTCTGAAGTGTACCCAACTTTCTTGTACAAAGT
GGTTGATATCGGTAAGCCTATCCCTAACCCTCTCCTCGGTCTCGATTCTACGTAGTAATGAACTAGTCCG
TAACTTGAAAGTATTTCGATTTCTTGGCTTTATATATCTTGTGGAAAGGACGAGCACTTCAACGCACACG
CCCATTCACGCGTTAAGTCGACAATCAACCTCTGGATTACAAAATTTGTGAAAGATTGACTGGTATTCTT
AACTATGTTGCTCCTTTTACGCTATGTGGATACGCTGCTTTAATGCCTTTGTATCATGCTATTGCTTCCC
GTATGGCTTTCATTTTCTCCTCCTTGTATAAATCCTGGTTGCTGTCTCTTTATGAGGAGTTGTGGCCCGT
TGTCAGGCAACGTGGCGTGGTGTGCACTGTGTTTGCTGACGCAACCCCCACTGGTTGGGGCATTGCCACC
ACCTGTCAGCTCCTTTCCGGGACTTTCGCTTTCCCCCTCCCTATTGCCACGGCGGAACTCATCGCCGCCT
GCCTTGCCCGCTGCTGGACAGGGGCTCGGCTGTTGGGCACTGACAATTCCGTGGTGTTGTCGGGGAAATC
ATCGTCCTTTCCTTGGCTGCTCGCCTGTGTTGCCACCTGGATTCTGCGCGGGACGTCCTTCTGCTACGTC
CCTTCGGCCCTCAATCCAGCGGACCTTCCTTCCCGCGGCCTGCTGCCGGCTCTGCGGCCTCTTCCGCGTC
TTCGCCTTCGCCCTCAGACGAGTCGGATCTCCCTTTGGGCCGCCTCCCCGCGTCGACTTTAAGACCAATG
ACTTACAAGGCAGCTGTAGATCTTAGCCACTTTTTAAAAGAAAAGGGGGGACTGGAAGGGCTAATTCACT
CCCAACGAAGACAAGATCTGCTTTTTGCTTGTACTGGGTCTCTCTGGTTAGACCAGATCTGAGCCTGGGA
GCTCTCTGGCTAACTAGGGAACCCACTGCTTAAGCCTCAATAAAGCTTGCCTTGAGTGCTTCAAGTAGTG
TGTGCCCGTCTGTTGTGTGACTCTGGTAACTAGAGATCCCTCAGACCCTTTTAGTCAGTGTGGAAAATCT
CTAGCAGTACGTATAGTAGTTCATGTCATCTTATTATTCAGTATTTATAACTTGCAAAGAAATGAATATC
AGAGAGTGAGAGGAACTTGTTTATTGCAGCTTATAATGGTTACAAATAAAGCAATAGCATCACAAATTTC
ACAAATAAAGCATTTTTTTCACTGCATTCTAGTTGTGGTTTGTCCAAACTCATCAATGTATCTTATCATG
TCTGGCTCTAGCTATCCCGCCCCTAACTCCGCCCATCCCGCCCCTAACTCCGCCCAGTTCCGCCCATTCT
CCGCCCCATGGCTGACTAATTTTTTTTATTTATGCAGAGGCCGAGGCCGCCTCGGCCTCTGAGCTATTCC
AGAAGTAGTGAGGAGGCTTTTTTGGAGGCCTAGGGACGTACCCAATTCGCCCTATAGTGAGTCGTATTAC
GCGCGCTCACTGGCCGTCGTTTTACAACGTCGTGACTGGGAAAACCCTGGCGTTACCCAACTTAATCGCC
TTGCAGCACATCCCCCTTTCGCCAGCTGGCGTAATAGCGAAGAGGCCCGCACCGATCGCCCTTCCCAACA
GTTGCGCAGCCTGAATGGCGAATGGG
[124 nt withheld, positions 7937-8060]
C
[91 nt withheld, positions 8062-8152]
A
[49 nt withheld, positions 8154-8202]
CCTTTGACGTTGGAGTCCACGTTCTTT
[37 nt withheld, positions 8230-8266]
ACCCTATCTCGGTCTATTCTTTTGATTTATAAGGGATTTTGCCGATTTCGGCCTATTGGTTAAAAAATGA
GCTGATTTAACAAAAATTTAACGCGAATTTTAACAAAATATTAACGCTTACAATTTAGGTGGCACTTTTC
GGGGAAATGTGCGCGGAACCCCTATTTGTTTATTTTTCTAAATACATTCAAATATGTATCCGCTCATGAG
ACAATAACCCTGATAAATGCTTCAATAATATTGAAAAAGGAAGAGTATGAGTATTCAACATTTCCGTGTC
GCCCTTATTCCCTTTTTTGCGGCATTTTGCCTTCCTGTTTTTGCTCACCCAGAAACGCTGGTGAAAGTAA
AAGATGCTGAAGATCAGTTGGGTGCACGAGTGGGTTACATCGAACTGGATCTCAACAGCGGTAAGATCCT
TGAGAGTTTTCGCCCCGAAGAACGTTTTCCAATGATGAGCACTTTTAAAGTTCTGCTATGTGGCGCGGTA
TTATCCCGTATTGACGCCGGGCAAGAGCAACTCGGTCGCCGCATACACTATTCTCAGAATGACTTGGTTG
AGTACTCACCAGTCACAGAAAAGCATCTTACGGATGGCATGACAGTAAGAGAATTATGCAGTGCTGCCAT
AACCATGAGTGATAACACTGCGGCCAACTTACTTCTGACAACGATCGGAGGACCGAAGGAGCTAACCGCT
TTTTTGCACAACATGGGGGATCATGTAACTCGCCTTGATCGTTGGGAACCGGAGCTGAATGAAGCCATAC
CAAACGACGAGCGTGACACCACGATGCCTGTAGCAATGGCAACAACGTTGCGCAAACTATTAACTGGCGA
ACTACTTACTCTAGCTTCCCGGCAACAATTAATAGACTGGATGGAGGCGGATAAAGTTGCAGGACCACTT
CTGCGCTCGGCCCTTCCGGCTGGCTGGTTTATTGCTGATAAATCTGGAGCCGGTGAGCGTGGGTCTCGCG
GTATCATTGCAGCACTGGGGCCAGATGGTAAGCCCTCCCGTATCGTAGTTATCTACACGACGGGGAGTCA
GGCAACTATGGATGAACGAAATAGACAGATCGCTGAGATAGGTGCCTCACTGATTAAGCATTGGTAACTG
TCAGACCAAGTTTACTCATATATACTTTAGATTGATTTAAAACTTCATTTTTAATTTAAAAGGATCTAGG
TGAAGATCCTTTTTGATAATCTCATGACCAAAATCCCTTAACGTGAGTTTTCGTTCCACTGAGCGTCAGA
CCCCGTAGAAAAGATCAAAGGATCTTCTTGAGATCCTTTTTTTCTGCGCGTAATCTGCTGCTTGCAAACA
AAAAAACCACCGCTACCAGCGGTGGTTTGTTTGCCGGATCAAGAGCTACCAACTCTTTTTCCGAAGGTAA
CTGGCTTCAGCAGAGCGCAGATACCAAATACTGTTCTTCTAGTGTAGCCGTAGTTAGGCCACCACTTCAA
GAACTCTGTAGCACCGCCTACATACCTCGCTCTGCTAATCCTGTTACCAGTGGCTGCTGCCAGTGGCGAT
AAGTCGTGTCTTACCGGGTTGGACTCAAGACGATAGTTACCGGATAAGGCGCAGCGGTCGGGCTGAACGG
GGGGTTCGTGCACACAGCCCAGCTTGGAGCGAACGACCTACACCGAACTGAGATACCTACAGCGTGAGCT
ATGAGAAAGCGCCACGCTTCCCGAAGGGAGAAAGGCGGACAGGTATCCGGTAAGCGGCAGGGTCGGAACA
GGAGAGCGCACGAGGGAGCTTCCAGGGGGAAACGCCTGGTATCTTTATAGTCCTGTCGGGTTTCGCCACC
TCTGACTTGAGCGTCGATTTTTGTGATGCTCGTCAGGGGGGCGGAGCCTATGGAAAAACGCCAGCAACGC
GGCCTTTTTACGGTTCCTGGCCTTTTGCTGGCCTTTTGCTCACATGTTCTTTCCTGCGTTATCCCCTGAT
TCTGTGGATAACCGTATTACCGCCTTTGAGTGAGCTGATACCGCTCGCCGCAGCCGAACGACCGAGCGCA
GCGAGTCAGTGAGCGAGGAAGCGGAAGAGCGCCCAATACGCAAACCGCCTCTCCCCGCGCGTTGGCCGAT
TCATTAATGCAGCTGGCACGACAGGTTTCCCGACTGGAAAGCGGGCAGTGAGCGCAACGCAATTAATGTG
AGTTAGCTCACTCATTAGGCACCCCAGGCTTTACACTTTATGCTTCCGGCTCGTATGTTGTGTGGAATTG
TGAGCGGATAACAATTTCACACAGGAAACAGCTATGACCATGATTACGCCAAGCGCGCAATTAACCCTCA
CTAAAGGGAACAAAAGCTGGAGCTGCAAGC
