>Addgene plasmid #144562 | TFORF3086 | depositor partial sequence | sequence record 285801 | Insert
ATCGATTGATCAACAAGTTTGTACAAAAAAGTTGGCATGTCTCAGTGGTACGAACTTCAGCAGCTTGACT
CAAAATTCCTGGAGCAGGTTCACCAGCTTTATGATGACAGTTTTCCCATGGAAATCAGACAGTACCTGGC
ACAGTGGTTAGAAAAGCAAGACTGGGAGCACGCTGCCAATGATGTTTCATTTGCCACCATCCGTTTTCAT
GACCTCCTGTCACAGCTGGATGATCAATATAGTCGCTTTTCTTTGGAGAATAACTTCTTGCTACAGCATA
ACATAAGGAAAAGCAAGCGTAATCTTCAGGATAATTTTCAGGAAGACCCAATCCAGATGTCTATGATCAT
TTACAGCTGTCTGAAGGAAGAAAGGAAAATTCTGGAAAACGCCCAGAGATTTAATCAGGCTCAGTCGGGG
AATATTCAGAGCACAGTGATGTTAGACAAACAGAAAGAGCTTGACAGTAAAGTCAGAAATGTGAAGGACA
AGGTTATGTGTATAGAGCATGAAATCAAGAGCCTGGAAGATTTACAAGATGAATATGACTTCAAATGCAA
AACCTTGCAGAACAGAGAACACGAGACCAATGGTGTGGCAAAGAGTGATCAGAAACAAGAACAGCTGTTA
CTCAAGAAGATGTATTTAATGCTTGACAATAAGAGAAAGGAAGTAGTTCACAAAATAATAGAGTTGCTGA
ATGTCACTGAACTTACCCAGAATGCCCTGATTAATGATGAACTAGTGGAGTGGAAGCGGAGACAGCAGAG
CGCCTGTATTGGGGGGCCGCCCAATGCTTGCTTGGATCAGCTGCAGAACTGGTTCACTATAGTTGCGGAG
AGTCTGCAGCAAGTTCGGCAGCAGCTTAAAAAGTTGGAGGAATTGGAACAGAAATACACCTACGAACATG
ACCCTATCACAAAAAACAAACAAGTGTTATGGGACCGCACCTTCAGTCTTTTCCAGCAGCTCATTCAGAG
CTCGTTTGTGGTGGAAAGACAGCCCTGCATGCCAACGCACCCTCAGAGGCCGCTGGTCTTGAAGACAGGG
GTCCAGTTCACTGTGAAGTTGAGACTGTTGGTGAAATTGCAAGAGCTGAATTATAATTTGAAAGTCAAAG
TCTTATTTGATAAAGATGTGAATGAGAGAAATACAGTAAAAGGATTTAGGAAGTTCAACATTTTGGGCAC
GCACACAAAAGTGATGAACATGGAGGAGTCCACCAATGGCAGTCTGGCGGCTGAATTTCGGCACCTGCAA
TTGAAAGAACAGAAAAATGCTGGCACCAGAACGAATGAGGGTCCTCTCATCGTTACTGAAGAGCTTCACT
CCCTTAGTTTTGAAACCCAATTGTGCCAGCCTGGTTTGGTAATTGACCTCGAGACGACCTCTCTGCCCGT
TGTGGTGATCTCCAACGTCAGCCAGCTCCCGAGCGGTTGGGCCTCCATCCTTTGGTACAACATGCTGGTG
GCGGAACCCAGGAATCTGTCCTTCTTCCTGACTCCACCATGTGCACGATGGGCTCAGCTTTCAGAAGTGC
TGAGTTGGCAGTTTTCTTCTGTCACCAAAAGAGGTCTCAATGTGGACCAGCTGAACATGTTGGGAGAGAA
GCTTCTTGGTCCTAACGCCAGCCCCGATGGTCTCATTCCGTGGACGAGGTTTTGTAAGGAAAATATAAAT
GATAAAAATTTTCCCTTCTGGCTTTGGATTGAAAGCATCCTAGAACTCATTAAAAAACACCTGCTCCCTC
TCTGGAATGATGGGTGCATCATGGGCTTCATCAGCAAGGAGCGAGAGCGTGCCCTGTTGAAGGACCAGCA
GCCGGGGACCTTCCTGCTGCGGTTCAGTGAGAGCTCCCGGGAAGGGGCCATCACATTCACATGGGTGGAG
CGGTCCCAGAACGGAGGCGAACCTGACTTCCATGCGGTTGAACCCTACACGAAGAAAGAACTTTCTGCTG
TTACTTTCCCTGACATCATTCGCAATTACAAAGTCATGGCTGCTGAGAATATTCCTGAGAATCCCCTGAA
GTATCTGTATCCAAATATTGACAAAGACCATGCCTTTGGAAAGTATTACTCCAGGCCAAAGGAAGCACCA
GAGCCAATGGAACTTGATGGCCCTAAAGGAACTGGATATATCAAGACTGAGTTGATTTCTGTGTCTGAAG
TGTACCCAACTTTCTTGTACAAAGTGGTTGATATCGGTAAGCCTATCCCTAACCCTCTCCTCGGTCTCGA
TTCTACGTAGTAATGAACTAGTCCGTAACTTGAAAGTATTTCGATTTCTTGGCTTTATATATCTTGTGGA
AAGGACGAGCACTTCAACGCACACGCCCATTC
