>Addgene plasmid #144562 | TFORF3086 | depositor partial sequence | sequence record 285802 | Barcode
GCACTTCAACGCACACGCCCATTC
